>Addgene plasmid #47033 | TV3-eGFP-dASUN | addgene partial sequence | sequence record 70581 | dASUN-F 5'-atgttcgaacgcaaccagaag-3'
CCCGATACTTTAGCATCGCCAGCGAGGAGTACATCTCGATGGACTTCCTAAAGGGAAAACCATCTGCAGA
CGGCGGCGCAACAGGAGCGGCGGGAAATGCAACCGGCAGCGGTGGATCCCAATTCAGCAAGAGCCTGTGG
ACATGCGCCTGCGAATCCTCCATCGAGTACTGCCGCGTGGTCTGGGATCTCTTTCCCGGCAAAAAGCATG
TGCGGTTTATTGTCTCGGACACGGCGGCGCATATCGTGAACACCTGGAGGCCCAGCACGCAAAATATGGC
GCACGTGATGAACGCAATGCTAATTGTGGGCGTGCCGTCGCGCAACGTACCCACATCTTCTGACTACTCG
GTAATCCATGGCCTGCGGGCCGCCATCGAAGCGCTGGCGGAGCCCACCGATGAGCAGTTGGCGGCAATGG
CCGACTTTGGGACCGACGAACTGCCGCGCATTCCCAACAAGGGTCGCGTCATCTGCATAACTTCAGCGCG
TGACAATACCAGCATGAAAAGCCTGGAGGACATCTTTAACACCGTGCTGGTGCAGCAGAACACCCTAGCA
GCTCCGCCCTCCAAGAAGGGACTGGTCATCGACCATTGCCACCTAGTTATCCTCAACATTGTGCCGCTGG
GCGTTGAATCGTTGGTTACCAATCGCAGCCTGCTCAAGATATCGCCGCTGCTTGATGTCGAGATCCACAC
AGTCAGTGCCCCGGATATTTCCTATAAGCTGACGCACCTCATACTGAACCATTACGACCTAGCTAGTACC
ACGGTGACTAACATACCCATGAAAGAGGAGCAGAACGCCAACTCCAGCGCCAACTACGATGTGGAAATCC
TGCACAGCCGAAGGGCCCACTCCATCACCTGTGGCCCAGATTTCAGTCTACCCACGAGCATCAAGCAAGG
TGCCACATACGAAACAGTGACTCTTAAGTGGTGCACACCGCGCGGTTGCGGCTCTGCAGATCTACAGCCC
TGTCTGGGTCAGTTCCTCGTGACACCGGTGGACGTCACCTCGCGGCCCAGTTCTTGCTTGATTAACTTTC
TGCTTAACGGACGTTCAGTCTTGCTGGAAATGCCGCGCAAGACCG
