>Addgene plasmid #47033 | TV3-eGFP-dASUN | addgene partial sequence | sequence record 70582 | EGFP-C 5'-CATGGTCCTGCTGGAGTTCGTG-3'
TCTCGGCATGGACGAGCTGTACAAGGGTGGAGGGGGATCCGAATTCATCGATGGCCGGCCAACCATGTTC
GAACGCAACCAGAAGACCATCTTTGTGCTGGACCACACCCGATACTTTAGCATCGCCAGCGAGGAGTACA
TCTCGATGGACTTCCTAAAGGGAAAACCATCTGCAGACGGCGGCGCAACAGGAGCGGCGGGAAATGCAAC
CGGCAGCGGTGGATCCCAATTCAGCAAGAGCCTGTGGACATGCGCCTGCGAATCCTCCATCGAGTACTGC
CGCGTGGTCTGGGATCTCTTTCCCGGCAAAAAGCATGTGCGGTTTATTGTCTCGGACACGGCGGCGCATA
TCGTGAACACCTGGAGGCCCAGCACGCAAAATATGGCGCACGTGATGAACGCAATGCTAATTGTGGGCGT
GCCGTCGCGCAACGTACCCACATCTTCTGACTACTCGGTAATCCATGGCCTGCGGGCCGCCATCGAAGCG
CTGGCGGAGCCCACCGATGAGCAGTTGGCGGCAATGGCCGACTTTGGGACCGACGAACTGCCGCGCATTC
CCAACAAGGGTCGCGTCATCTGCATAACTTCAGCGCGTGACAATACCAGCATGAAAAGCCTGGAGGACAT
CTTTAACACCGTGCTGGTGCAGCAGAACACCCTAGCAGCTCCGCCCTCCAAGAAGGGACTGGTCATCGAC
CATTGCCACCTAGTTATCCTCAACATTGTGCCGCTGGGCGTTGAATCGTTGGTTACCAATCGCAGCCTGC
TCAAGATATCGCCGCTGCTTGATGTCGAGATCCACACAGTCAGTGCCCCGGATATTTCCTATAAGCTGAC
GCACCTCATACTGAACCATTACGACCTAGCTAGTACCACGGTGACTAACATACCCATGAAAGAGGAGCAG
AACGCCAACTCCAGCGCCAACTACGATGTGGAAATCCTGCACAGCCGAAGGGCCCACTCCATCACCTGTG
GCCCAGATTTCAGTCTACCCACGAGCATCAAGCAAGGTGCCACATACGAAACAGTGACTCTTAAGTGGTG
CACACCGCGCGGTTGCGGCTCTGCAGATCTACAGCCCTGTCTGGGTCAGTTCCT
