[The description below was written by a language model from this plasmid's Addgene catalogue record.]
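Description:
TV3-eGFP-dASUN is an insect expression plasmid built on the TV3 backbone and intended to express a fluorescently tagged form of the Drosophila melanogaster protein Asunder (dASUN) specifically in the testes. It is propagated in E. coli under ampicillin selection. The record lists copy number as unknown and does not name the bacterial origin of replication. No feature table accompanies the entry, so the promoter and other regulatory elements that confer testis specificity are not stated, nor are any fly transformation elements or markers the backbone may carry.

The payload is the asun coding region (gene CG6814, also known as Mat89Bb or IntS13), an insert of about 2.1 kb. It was placed by restriction cloning between FseI and AscI sites, both of which remain intact, so the insert can be excised or exchanged. An eGFP tag supplied by the backbone sits at the N terminus, so the product is an eGFP-dASUN fusion whose location can be followed by fluorescence in male germline cells.

According to its stated purpose and the title of the associated publication, the construct is used to study Asunder during Drosophila spermatogenesis, where the protein is described as a critical regulator of dynein-dynactin localization. Expressing the tagged protein in testes allows its subcellular distribution to be visualised in spermatogenic cells. It could in principle also be used to test whether the fusion supplies asun function, though the record does not detail specific experiments.
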