Addgene plasmid #47033: TV3-eGFP-dASUN
Purpose: Drosophila testes specific expression of fluorescent dASUN
Depositing lab: Laura Lee. Depositing organization: Vanderbilt University. Publication: Asunder is a critical regulator of dynein-dynactin localization during Drosophila spermatogenesis. Anderson MA, Jodoin JN, Lee E, Hales KG, Hays TS, Lee LA. Mol Biol Cell. 2009 Jun;20(11):2709-21. doi: 10.1091/mbc.E08-12-1165. Epub 2009 Apr 8. PubMed 19357193.
Backbone
  Vector backbone: TV3
  Vector type: Insect Expression
Growth in bacteria
  Bacterial resistance: Ampicillin, 100 μg/mL
  Growth temperature: 37°C
  Growth strain: DH5alpha
  Copy number: Unknown
Gene/Insert
  Gene/Insert name: Asunder
  Species: D. melanogaster (fly)
  Insert size (bp): 2100
  Entrez Gene: asun (a.k.a. Dmel_CG6814, ASUN, Asu, Asun, CG6814, Dmel\CG6814, IntS13, Mat89Bb)
  Tag / fusion protein: eGFP (N terminal on backbone)
  Cloning method: Restriction Enzyme; 5′ cloning site Fse1 (not destroyed); 3′ cloning site Asc1 (not destroyed)
  Sequencing primers: 5′ atgttcgaacgcaaccagaag; 3′ gaggaatccgtacgtagttaa
Terms and licenses: Academic/Nonprofit Terms; Industry Terms: Not Available to Industry
How to cite: TV3-eGFP-dASUN was a gift from Laura Lee (Addgene plasmid # 47033 ; http://n2t.net/addgene:47033 ; RRID:Addgene_47033)
